Addgene plasmid #208001: pCas3-Sm
Purpose: Expresses all necessary components of Type I-C CRISPR-Cas system
Depositing lab: Pablo Ivan Nikel. Depositing organization: Danmarks Tekniske Universitet. Publication: A SEVA-based, CRISPR-Cas3-assisted genome engineering approach for Pseudomonas with efficient vector curing. Lammens E-M, Volke DC, Schroven K, Voet M, Kerremans A, Lavigne R, Hendrix H. Microbiol Spectr. 2023 Nov 17:e0270723. doi: 10.1128/spectrum.02707-23. PubMed 37975669.
Backbone
  Vector backbone: pHERD30T
  Backbone manufacturer: Dongru Qiu, Hongwei D. Yu
  Backbone size w/o insert (bp): 5216
  Total vector size (bp): 11176
  Modifications to backbone: change of resistance cassette
  Vector type: Mammalian Expression
Growth in bacteria
  Bacterial resistance: Streptomycin, 50 μg/mL
  Growth temperature: 37°C
  Growth strain: DH5alpha
  Copy number: High Copy
Gene/Insert 1
  Gene/Insert name: RhaR
  Insert size (bp): 849
  Entrez Gene: rhaR (a.k.a. b3906, ECK3899, rhaC1)
Gene/Insert 2
  Gene/Insert name: RhaS
  Insert size (bp): 837
  Entrez Gene: rhaS (a.k.a. b3905, ECK3898, rhaC2)
Gene/Insert 3
  Gene/Insert name: pRhaBAD
  Insert size (bp): 36
Gene/Insert 4
  Gene/Insert name: I-C crRNA
  Insert size (bp): 88
Gene/Insert 5
  Gene/Insert name: Cas3
  Species: Pseudomonas aeruginosa
  Insert size (bp): 2235
Gene/Insert 6
  Gene/Insert name: Cas5
  Species: Pseudomonas aeruginosa
  Insert size (bp): 654
Gene/Insert 7
  Gene/Insert name: Cas8
  Species: Pseudomonas aeruginosa
  Insert size (bp): 1764
Terms and licenses: Academic/Nonprofit Terms; Industry Terms: Not Available to Industry
Depositor comments: Please visit https://doi.org/10.1101/2023.06.29.547033 for bioRxiv preprint.
How to cite: pCas3-Sm was a gift from Pablo Ivan Nikel (Addgene plasmid # 208001 ; http://n2t.net/addgene:208001 ; RRID:Addgene_208001)
