[The description below was written by a language model from this plasmid's Addgene catalogue record and pLannotate feature annotations shown in this document.]
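Description:
pCas3-Sm is a broad-host-range bacterial plasmid derived from the E. coli–Pseudomonas shuttle vector pHERD30T. It was built to supply all components of a Type I-C CRISPR-Cas3 system for genome engineering in Pseudomonas. Although the catalogue lists the vector type as mammalian expression, every recorded element is bacterial. The plasmid carries a high-copy ColE1/pUC-type origin for propagation in E. coli, together with the pRO1600 oriV and its Rep protein for replication in Pseudomonas. An incP oriT allows conjugative mobilisation from a suitable donor strain. The original gentamicin marker of pHERD30T was replaced by an aadA (SmR) cassette, which confers streptomycin and spectinomycin resistance. Only a short remnant of the gentamicin acetyltransferase gene remains next to it.

The payload is under L-rhamnose control. The E. coli regulators rhaR and rhaS are encoded divergently from the rhaBAD promoter, which they activate in the presence of rhamnose, giving tightly inducible expression. According to the catalogue, the promoter is associated with Pseudomonas aeruginosa cas3, cas5 and cas8 and a Type I-C crRNA cassette into which a targeting spacer can be placed. The crRNA-guided Cascade complex recognises the target and recruits the Cas3 helicase-nuclease, which degrades DNA processively. This activity can be used for counterselection or for generating deletions.

The automated annotation recognised only a cas5d-like reading frame in the roughly 6 kb between the promoter and oriT, so the other cas genes and the crRNA are known from the catalogue alone. A Type I-C Cascade normally also requires Cas7, which the record does not list separately. The sequenced record is also slightly longer than the stated total size.
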