Features (pLannotate 1.2.2; 12 found; start..end, strand, type, name):
     95..151     +  CDS            GmR (fragment): gentamycin acetyltransferase; aacC1; confers resistance to gentamycin
    158..949     +  CDS            SmR: aminoglycoside adenylyltransferase (Murphy, 1985); aadA; confers resistance to spectinomycin and streptomycin
   1050..1078    -  promoter       Pc promoter: intI1 (promoter lies within the coding sequence); class 1 integron promoter
   1119..1470    -  rep_origin     pRO1600 oriV: broad-host-range origin of replication from Pseudomonas aeruginosa plasmid pRO1600; requires the pRO1600 Rep protein for replication (West et al., 1994)
   1484..2317    +  CDS            pRO1600 Rep: replication protein for the broad-host-range plasmid pRO1600 from Pseudomonas aeruginosa&nbsp
   2318..3166    -  CDS            rhaR: transcriptional activator of rhaR and rhaS; E. coli rhaR; needed for rhamnose-dependent activation of the rhaB promoter
   3240..4076    -  CDS            rhaS: positive regulator of the rhaB promoter; E. coli rhaS; activated by L-rhamnose
   4222..4340    +  promoter       rhaB promoter: promoter of the E. coli rhaBAD operon, conferring tight induction with L-rhamnose and repression with D-glucose in the presence of RhaR and RhaS (Giacalone et al., 2006)
   6769..7437    +  CDS            cas5d: CAS5D_MANSM - Experimental evidence at protein level: Swiss-Prot protein existence level 1. CRISPR (clustered regularly interspaced short palindromic repeat) is an adaptive immune system that provides protection against mobile genetic elements (viruses, transposable elements and conjugative plasmids). CRISPR clusters contain spacers, sequences complementary to antecedent mobile elements, and target invading nucleic acids. CRISPR clusters are transcribed and processed into CRISPR RNA (crRNA). This protein is a sequence-specific endonuclease that cleaves pre-crRNA at G21 into mature crRNA. Does
  10261..10369   +  oriT           oriT: incP origin of transfer
  10439..11027   -  rep_origin     ori: high-copy-number ColE1/pMB1/pBR322/pUC origin of replication
  11113..11147   +  terminator     lambda t0 terminator: minimal transcription terminator from phage lambda (Scholtissek and Grosse, 1987)
>Addgene plasmid #208001 | pCas3-Sm | addgene full sequence | sequence record 416786 | Addgene NGS Result
GGTTTTCATGGCTTGTTATGACTGTTTTTTTGGGGTACAGTCTATGCCTCGGGCATCCAAGCAGCAAGCG
CGTTACGCCGTGGGTCGATGTTTGATGTTATGGAGCAGCAACGATGTTACGCAGCAGGGCAGTCGCCCTA
AAACAAAGTTAAACATCATGAGGGAAGCGGTGATCGCCGAAGTATCGACTCAACTATCAGAGGTAGTTGG
CGTCATCGAGCGCCATCTCGAACCGACGTTGCTGGCCGTACATTTGTACGGCTCCGCAGTGGATGGCGGC
CTGAAGCCACACAGTGATATTGATTTGCTGGTTACGGTGACCGTAAGGCTTGATGAAACAACGCGGCGAG
CTTTGATCAACGACCTTTTGGAAACTTCGGCTTCCCCTGGAGAGAGCGAGATTCTCCGCGCTGTAGAAGT
CACCATTGTTGTGCACGACGACATCATTCCGTGGCGTTATCCAGCTAAGCGCGAACTGCAATTTGGAGAA
TGGCAGCGCAATGACATTCTTGCAGGTATCTTCGAGCCAGCCACGATCGACATTGATCTGGCTATCTTGC
TGACAAAAGCAAGAGAACATAGCGTTGCCTTGGTAGGTCCAGCGGCGGAGGAACTCTTTGATCCGGTTCC
TGAACAGGATCTATTTGAGGCGCTAAATGAAACCTTAACGCTATGGAACTCGCCGCCCGACTGGGCTGGC
GATGAGCGAAATGTAGTGCTTACGTTGTCCCGCATTTGGTACAGCGCAGTAACCGGCAAAATCGCGCCGA
AGGATGTCGCTGCCGACTGGGCAATGGAGCGCCTGCCGGCCCAGTATCAGCCCGTCATACTTGAAGCTAG
ACAGGCTTATCTTGGACAAGAAGAAGATCGCTTGGCCTCGCGCGCAGATCAGTTGGAAGAATTTGTCCAC
TACGTGAAAGGCGAGATCACCAAGGTAGTCGGCAAATAAGACAATTGTCCTTTTCCGCTGCATAACCCTG
CTTCGGGGTCATTATAGCGATTTTTTCGGTATATCCATCCTGCGTGAGCGCATACGCTACTTGCATTACA
GTTTACGAACCGAACAGGCTTATGTCAATTCGCGCCGCTGGTGCCGCTGGTTGGACGCCAAGGGTGAATC
CGCCTCGATACCCTGATTACTCGCTTCCTGCGCCCTCTCAGGCGGCGATAGGGGACTGGTAAAACGGGGA
TTGCCCAGACGCCTCCCCCGCCCCTTCAGGGGCACAAATGCGGCCCCAACGGGGCCACGTAGTGGTGCGT
TTTTTGCGTTTCCACCCTTTTCTTCCTTTTCCCTTTTAAACCTTTTAGGACGTCTACAGGCCACGTAATC
CGTGGCCTGTAGAGTTTAAAAAGGGACGGATTTGTTGCCATTAAGGGACGGATTTGTTGTTAAGAAGGGA
CGGATTTGTTGTTGTAAAGGGACGGATTTGTTGTATTGTGGGACGCAGATACAGTGTCCCCTTATACACA
AGGAATGTCGAACGTGGCCTCACCCCCAATGGTTTACAAAAGCAATGCCCTGGTCGAGGCCGCGTATCGC
CTCAGTGTTCAGGAACAGCGGATCGTTCTGGCCTGTATTAGCCAGGTGAAGAGGAGCGAGCCTGTCACCG
ATGAAGTGATGTATTCAGTGACGGCGGAGGACATAGCGACGATGGCGGGTGTCCCTATCGAATCTTCCTA
CAACCAGCTCAAAGAAGCGGCCCTGCGCCTGAAACGGCGGGAAGTCCGGTTAACCCAAGAGCCCAATGGC
AAGGGGAAAAGACCGAGTGTGATGATTACCGGCTGGGTGCAAACAATCATCTACCGGGAGGGTGAGGGCC
GTGTAGAACTCAGGTTCACCAAAGACATGCTGCCGTACCTGACGGAACTCACCAAACAGTTCACCAAATA
CGCCTTGGCTGACGTGGCCAAGATGGACAGCACCCACGCGATCAGGCTTTACGAGCTGCTCATGCAATGG
GACAGCATCGGCCAGCGCGAAATAGAAATTGACCAGCTGCGAAAGTGGTTTCAACTGGAAGGCCGGTATC
CCTCGATCAAGGACTTCAAGTTGCGAGTGCTTGATCCAGCCGTGACGCAGATCAACGAGCACAGCCCGCT
ACAGGTGGAGTGGGCGCAGCGAAAGACCGGGCGCAAGGTCACACATCTGTTGTTCAGTTTTGGACCGAAG
AAGCCCGCCAAGGCGGTGGGTAAGGCCCCAGCGAGGCGCAAGGCCGGGAAGATTTCAGATGCTGAGATCG
CGAAACAGGCTCGCCCTGGTGAGACATGGGAAGCGGCCCGCGCTCGACTAACCCAGATGCCGCTGGATCT
GGCCTAGTTAATCTTTCTGCGAATTGAGATGACGCCACTGGCTGGGCGTCATCCCGGTTTCCCGGGTAAA
CACCACCGAAAAATAGTTACTATCTTCAAAGCCACATTCGGTCGAAATATCACTGATTAACAGGCGGCTA
TGCTGGAGAAGATATTGCGCATGACACACTCTGACCTGTCGCAGATATTGATTGATGGTCATTCCAGTCT
GCTGGCGAAATTGCTGACGCAAAACGCGCTCACTGCACGATGCCTCATCACAAAATTTATCCAGCGCAAA
GGGACTTTTCAGGCTAGCCGCCAGCCGGGTAATCAGCTTATCCAGCAACGTTTCGCTGGATGTTGGCGGC
AACGAATCACTGGTGTAACGATGGCGATTCAGCAACATCACCAACTGCCCGAACAGCAACTCAGCCATTT
CGTTAGCAAACGGCACATGCTGACTACTTTCATGCTCAAGCTGACCGATAACCTGCCGCGCCTGCGCCAT
CCCCATGCTACCTAAGCGCCAGTGTGGTTGCCCTGCGCTGGCGTTAAATCCCGGAATCGCCCCCTGCCAG
TCAAGATTCAGCTTCAGACGCTCCGGGCAATAAATAATATTCTGCAAAACCAGATCGTTAACGGAAGCGT
AGGAGTGTTTATCGTCAGCATGAATGTAAAAGAGATCGCCACGGGTAATGCGATAAGGGCGATCGTTGAG
TACATGCAGGCCATTACCGCGCCAGACAATCACCAGCTCACAAAAATCATGTGTATGTTCAGCAAAGACA
TCTTGCGGATAACGGTCAGCCACAGCGACTGCCTGCTGGTCGCTGGCAAAAAAATCATCTTTGAGAAGTT
TTAACTGATGCGCCACCGTGGCTACCTCGGCCAGAGAACGAAGTTGATTATTCGCAATATGGCGTACAAA
TACGTTGAGAAGATTCGCGTTATTGCAGAAAGCCATCCCGTCCCTGGCGAATATCACGCGGTGACCAGTT
AAACTCTCGGCGAAAAAGCGTCGAAAAGTGGTTACTGTCGCTGAATCCACAGCGATAGGCGATGTCAGTA
ACGCTGGCCTCGCTGTGGCGTAGCAGATGTCGGGCTTTCATCAGTCGCAGGCGGTTCAGGTATCGCTGAG
GCGTCAGTCCCGTTTGCTGCTTAAGCTGCCGATGTAGCGTACGCAGTGAAAGAGAAAATTGATCCGCCAC
GGCATCCCAATTCACCTCATCGGCAAAATGGTCCTCCAGCCAGGCCAGAAGCAAGTTGAGACGTGATGCG
CTGTTTTCCAGGTTCTCCTGCAAACTGCTTTTACGCAGCAAGAGCAGTAATTGCATAAACAAGATCTCGC
GACTGGCGGTCGAGGGTAAATCATTTTCCCCTTCCTGCTGTTCCATCTGTGCAACCAGCTGTCGCACCTG
CTGCAATACGCTGTGGTTAACGCGCCAGTGAGACGGATACTGCCCATCCAGCTCTTGTGGCAGCAACTGA
TTCAGCCCGGCGAGAAACTGAAATCGATCCGGCGAGCGATACAGCACATTGGTCAGACACAGATTATCGG
TATGTTCATACAGATGCCGATCATGATCGCGTACGAAACAGACCGTGCCACCGGTGATGGTATAGGGCTG
CCCATTAAACACATGAATACCCGTGCCATGTTCGACAATCACAATTTCATGAAAATCATGATGATGTTCA
GGAAAATCCGCCTGCGGGAGCCGGGGTTCTATCGCCACGGACGCGTTACCAGACGGAAAAAAATCCACAC
TATGTAATACGGTCATACTGGCCTCCTGATGTCGTCAACACGGCGAAATAGTAATCACGAGGTCAGGTTC
TTACCTTAAATTTTCGACGGAAAACCACGTAAAAAACGTCGATTTTTCAAGATACAGCGTGAATTTTCAG
GAAATGCGGTGAGCATCACATCACCACAATTCAGCAAATTGTGAACATCATCACGTTCATCTTTCCCTGG
TTGCCAATGGCCCATTTTCCTGTCAGTAACGAGAAGGTCGCGAATTCAGGCGCTTTTTAGACTGGTCGTA
ATGAAATTCAACTAGGTCGCGCCCCGCACGGGCGCGTGGATTGAAACGAGACCTCTCTGGACAAAGGTCT
CGTCGCCCGGCAAAACCGGGCGTGGATTGAAACCTAGTGCTCTGCAGGAATTCCTCGAGAAGGGAGCGCA
CCTATGGACGCGGAGGCTAGCGATACTCACTTTTTTGCTCACTCCACCTTAAAGGCAGATCGCAGCGATT
GGCAGCCTCTGGTCGAGCATCTACAGGCTGTTGCCCGTTTGGCAGGAGAGAAGGCTGCCTTCTTCGGCGG
CGGTGAATTAGCTGCTCTTGCTGGTCTGTTGCATGACTTGGGTAAATACACTGACGAGTTTCAGCGGCGT
ATTGCGGGTGATGCCATCCGTGTCGATCACTCTACTCGCGGGGCCATACTGGCGGTAGAACGCTATGGCG
CGCTAGGTCAATTGCTAGCCTACGGCATCGCTGGCCACCATGCCGGGTTGGCCAATGGCCGCGAGGCTGG
TGAGCGAACTGCCTTGGTCGACCGCCTGAAAGGGGTTGGGCTGCCACGGTTATTGGAGGGGTGGTGCGTG
GAAATCGTGCTACCCGAGCGCCTTCAACCACCGCCACTAAAAGCGCGCCTGGAAAGAGGTTTCTTTCAGT
TGGCCTTTCTTGGCCGGATGCTCTTTTCCTGCTTGGTTGATGCGGATTATCTAGATACCGAAGCCTTCTA
CCACCGCGTCGAAGGACGGCGCTCCCTTCGCGAGCAAGCGCGGCCGACCTTGGCCGAGTTACGCGCAGCC
CTTGATCGGCATCTGACTGAGTTCAAGGGAGATACGCCGGTCAACCGCGTTCGCGGGGAGATATTGGCCG
GCGTGCGCGGCAAGGCGAGCGAACTTCCCGGGCTGTTTTCTCTCACAGTGCCCACAGGAGGCGGCAAGAC
CCTGGCCTCTCTGGCTTTCGCCCTGGATCACGCTCTAGCTCATGGGCTGCGCCGGGTGATCTACGTGATT
CCCTTCACTAGCATCGTCGAGCAGAACGCTGCGGTATTCCGTCGTGCACTCGGGGCCTTAGGCGAAGAGG
CGGTGCTGGAGCATCACAGCGCCTTCGTTGATGACCGCCGGCAGAGCCTGGAGGCCAAGAAGAAACTGAA
CCTAGCGATGGAGAACTGGGACGCGCCTATCGTGGTGACCACTGCAGTGCAGTTCTTCGAAAGCCTGTTT
GCCGACCGTCCAGCCCAGTGCCGCAAGCTACACAACATCGCCGGCAGCGTGGTGATTCTTGACGAGGCAC
AGACCCTACCGCTCAAGCTGTTGCGGCCCTGCGTTGCCGCCCTTGATGAACTGGCGCTCAACTACCGTTG
TAGCCCAGTTCTCTGTACTGCCACGCAGCCAGCGCTTCAATCGCCGGATTTCATCGGTGGGCTGCAGGAC
GTACGTGAGCTGGCGCCCGAGCCGCAGCGGCTGTTCCGGGAGTTGGTGCGGGTACGAATACGGACATTGG
GCCCGCTCGAAGATGCGGCCTTGACTGAGCAGATCGCCAGGCGTGAACAAGTGCTGTGCATCGTCAACAA
TCGACGCCAGGCCCGTGCGCTCTATGAGTCGCTTGCCGAGTTGCCCGGTGCCCGCCATCTCACCACCCTG
ATGTGCGCCAAGCACCGTAGCAGCGTGCTGGCCGAGGTGCGCCAGATGCTCAAAAAGGGGGAGCCCTGTC
GCCTGGTGGCCACCTCGCTGATCGAGGCCGGTGTGGATGTGGATTTTCCCGTGGTACTGCGTGCCGAGGC
TGGATTGGATTCCATCGCCCAGGCCGCGGGACGCTGCAATCGCGAAGGCAAGCGGCCGCTGGCCGAAAGC
GAGGTGCTGGTGTTCGCCGCGGCCAATTCTGACTGGGCGCCACCCGAGGAACTCAAGCAGTTCGCCCAGG
CCGCCCGCGAAGTGATGCGCCTGCACCCGGATGATTGCCTGTCCATGGCGGCCATCGAGCGGTATTTTCG
CATACTGTACTGGCAGAAGGGCGCGGAGGAGTTGGATGCGGGTAACCTGCTCGGCCTGATTGAGAGAGGC
CGGCTCGATGGCCTGCCCTACGAGACTTTGGCCACCAAGTTCCGCATGATCGACAGCCTTCAACTGCCGG
TGATCATCCCATTTGATGACGAGGCCAGAGCAGCCCTGCGCGAGCTGGAGTTCGCCGACGGCTGCGCCGC
CATCGCCCGTCGCCTGCAGCCATATCTGGTGCAGATGCCACGCAAGGGTTATCAGGCATTGCGGGAAGCC
GGTGCGATCCAGGCGGCGGCAGGTACGCGTTATGGTGAGCAGTTTATGGCGTTGGTCAACCCTGATCTGT
ATCACCACCAATTCGGGTTGCACTGGGATAATCCGGCCTTTGTCAGCAGCGAGCGGCTATGTTGGTAGTC
GGGACGCGCAACAGCGGCCTGGCCTGGATGATGTGAAAGGGAGGGCCGATGGCCTACGGAATTCGCTTAA
TGGTCTGGGGCGAGCGTGCCTGCTTCACCCGCCCGGAAATGAAGGTGGAACGCGTCTCTTACGATGCGAT
CACGCCGTCCGCCGCGCGCGGCATTCTCGAGGCTATCCACTGGAAGCCGGCGATTCGCTGGGTGGTGGAT
CGCATTCAAGTGCTTAAGCCGATCCGCTTCGAATCCATCCGGCGCAACGAGGTCGGCGGCAAGCTGTCCG
CTGTCAGCGTCGGTAAGGCAATGAAGGCCGGGCGTACTAATGGTCTGGTGAATCTGGTCGAGGAGGATCG
CCAGCAGCGCGCGACTACTCTGCTGCGCGATGTCTCCTATGTCATCGAGGCGCATTTCGAGATGACTGAC
AGGGCTGGCGCCGACGATACGGTGGGCAAGCATCTGGATATCTTCAACCGTCGCGCACGGAAGGGGCAGT
GCTTCCATACACCCTGCCTAGGCGTGCGCGAGTTTCCGGCCAGTTTTCGGTTGCTGGAAGAGGGCAGTGC
CGAGCCTGAAGTCGATGCCTTTCTGCGCGGCGAGCGTGATCTGGGCTGGATGCTGCATGACATTGACTTC
GCCGATGGCATGACCCCGCACTTCTTCCGTGCCCTGATGCGCGATGGGCTGATCGAGGTGCCGGCCTTCA
GGGCGGCAGAGGACAAGGCATGATCCTTTCGGCCCTCAATGACTATTATCAGCGACTGCTGGAGCGGGGT
GAAGCGAATATCTCACCCTTCGGCTACAGCCAAGAAAAGATCAGTTACGCCCTGCTGCTGTCCGCACAAG
GAGAGTTGCTGGACGTGCAGGACATTCGCTTGCTCTCTGGCAAGAAGCCTCAACCCAGGCTTATGAGTGT
GCCGCAGCCGGAGAAGCGCACCTCGGGCATCAAGTCCAACGTACTGTGGGACAAGACCAGCTATGTGCTG
GGTGTTAGTGCCAAGGGCGGAGAGCGTACTCAGCAGGAGCACGAGTCCTTCAAGACGCTGCACCGGCAGA
TCTTGGTTGGGGAAGGCGACCCCGGTCTGCAGGCCTTGCTCCAGTTCCTCGACTGTTGGCAGCCGGAGCA
GTTCAAGCCCCCGCTGTTCAGCGAAGCAATGCTCGACAGCAACTTAGTGTTCCGCCTAGACGGCCAACAA
CGCTATCTGCACGAGACTCCGGCGGCCCTGGCGTTGCGTACCCGGCTGTTGGCCGACGGCGACAGCCGCG
AGGGGCTGTGCCTAGTCTGCGGCCAACGTCAGCCGTTGGCGCGCCTGCATCCAGCGGTCAAGGGCGTCAA
TGGTGCCCAGAGTTCGGGGGCTTCCATCGTCTCCTTCAACCTCGACGCTTTTTCCTCCTACGGCAAGAGC
CAGGGGGAAAATGCTCCGGTGTCCGAACAGGCCGCCTTTGCCTACACCACGGTGCTCAACCATTTGTTGC
GTCGCGACGAGCACAACCGCCAGCGCCTGCAGATTGGCGACGCGAGTGTGGTGTTCTGGGCGCAGGCGGA
TACTCCTGCTCAGGTGGCCGCCGCCGAGTCGACCTTCTGGAACCTGCTGGAGCCACCCGCAGATGATGGT
CAGGAAGCGGAAAAGCTGCGCGGCGTGCTGGATGCTGTGGCCACGGGGCGGCCCTTGCATGAGCTCGACT
CGCTAATGGAGGAAGGCACCCGCATTTTTGTGTTAGGGCTGGCGCCCAATACCTCGCGACTGTCCATTCG
GTTCTGGGCAGTCGATAGCCTTGCGGTATTCACCCAGCATCTGGCCGAGCATTTCCGGGATATGCACCTT
GAGCCTCTGCCCTGGAAGACGGAGCCGGCCATCTGGCGCTTGCTCTATGCTACCGCGCCCAGTCGTGACG
GCAGAGCCAAGACCGAAGACTTACTCCCACAACTGGCCGGTGAAATGACCCGCGCCATCCTGACCGGCAG
CCGCTATCCGCGCAGTTTGCTAGCCAACCTGATCATGCGCATGCGTGCCGACGGCGACGTCTCTGGCATA
CGCGTCGCGCTGTGCAAGGCCGTGCTCGCTCGCGAGGCACGCCTGAGCGGCAAAATTCACCAAGAGGAGC
TACCTATGAGTCTCGACAAGGACGCCAGCAACCCCGGCTATCGCTTGGGGAGGCTGTTCGCCGTGTTGGA
AGGCGCCCAGCGCGCAGCCCTGGGCGACAGGGTCAATGCCACTATCCGTGACCGCTACTACGGTGCCGCG
TCCAGCACGCCAGCCACGGTTTTCCCGATACTGCTGCGCAACACACAAAACCACTTGGCCAAGCTGCGCA
AGGAGAAGCCCGGACTAGCAGTGAACCTAGAGCGCGATATAGGCGAAATCATTGACGGTATGCAGAGCCA
ATTCCCGCGTTGCCTGCGCCTGGAGGACCAGGGACGCTTTGCTATTGGTTACTACCAACAGGCCCAGGCC
CGTTTCAACCGTGGCCCCGATTCCGTCGAGTAAGGAGCAGAAGAATGACCGCCATCTCCAACCGCTACGA
GTTCGTTTACCTCTTTGATGTCAGCAATGGCAATCCCAATGGCGACCCGGATGCTGGCAACATGCCGCGT
CTCGATCCGGAAACCAACCAGGGGTTGGTCACTGACGTTTGCCTCAAGCGCAAGATCCGCAACTACGTCA
GCCTGGAGCAGGAAAGTGCCCCCGGCTATGCCATCTATATGCAGGAAAAATCCGTGCTGAATAACCAGCA
CAAACAGGCCTACGAGGCGCTCGGTATCGAGTCAGAGGCAAAGAAACTGCCCAAGGACGAAGCCAAGGCG
CGCGAACTGACCTCTTGGATGTGCAAGAACTTCTTCGATGTGCGTGCTTTCGGGGCGGTGATGACCACCG
AGATTAATGCCGGCCAGGTGCGTGGACCGATCCAACTGGCATTCGCCACGTCTATCGACCCGGTATTGCC
TATGGAGGTATCCATCACCCGCATGGCGGTGACTAACGAAAAGGATTTGGAGAAGGAACGCACCATGGGA
CGCAAGCACATCGTGCCTTACGGCTTGTACCGCGCCCATGGTTTCATCTCTGCCAAGTTGGCCGAGCGAA
CCGGCTTTTCCGACGACGACTTGGAACTGCTATGGCGCGCTTTGGCCAATATGTTCGAACACGACCGCTC
GGCGGCACGTGGCGAGATGGCAGCGCGCAAGTTGATCGTCTTCAAGCATGAGCATGCCATGGGCAATGCA
CCCGCCCATGTGCTGTTCGGCAGCGTTAAGGTCGAGCGAGTCGAGGGGGACGCAGTTACACCAGCACGCG
GTTTCCAGGATTACCGTGTCAGCATCGATGCGGAAGCTCTGCCTCAGGGCGTGAGCGTGCGCGAGTACCT
CTAGTTTCAGGTATCGATACCGTCGACGGGGATTCCTTAAGGTATACTTTCCGCTGCATAACCCTGCTTC
GGGGTCATTATAGCGATTTTTTCGGTATATCCATCCTTTTTCGCACGATATACAGGATTTTGCCAAAGGG
TTCGTGTAGACTTTCCTTGGTGTATCCAACGGCGTCAGCCGGGCAGGATAGGTGAAGTAGGCCCACCCGC
GAGCGGGTGTTCCTTCTTCACTGTCCCTTATTCGCACCTGGCGGTGCTCAACGGGAATCCTGCTCTGCGA
GGCTGGCCGATAAGCTAGCTTGTGAGCAAAAGGCCAGCAAAAGGCCAGGAACCGTAAAAAGGCCGCGTTG
CTGGCGTTTTTCCATAGGCTCCGCCCCCCTGACGAGCATCACAAAAATCGACGCTCAAGTCAGAGGTGGC
GAAACCCGACAGGACTATAAAGATACCAGGCGTTTCCCCCTGGAGGCTCCCTCGTGCGCTCTCCTGTTCC
GACCCTGCCGCTTACCGGATACCTGTCCGCCTTTCTCCCTTCGGGAAGCGTGGCGCTTTCTCATAGCTCA
CGCTGTAGGTATCTCAGTTCGGTGTAGGTCGTTCGCTCCAAGCTGGGCTGTGTGCACGAACCCCCCGTTC
AGCCCGACCGCTGCGCCTTATCCGGTAACTATCGTCTTGAGTCCAACCCGGTAAGACACGACTTATCGCC
ACTGGCAGCAGCCACTGGTAACAGGATTAGCAGAGCGAGGTATGTAGGCGGTGCTACAGAGTTCTTGAAG
TGGTGGCCTAACTACGGCTACACTAGAAGAACAGTATTTGGTATCTGCGCTCTGCTGAAGCCAGTTACCT
TCGGAAAAAGAGTTGGTAGCTCTTGATCCGGCAAACAAACCACCGCTGGTAGCGGTGGTTTTTTTGTTTG
CAAGCAGCAGATTACGCGCAGAAAAAAAGGATCTCAAGAAGATCCTTTGATCTTTTCTACGGGGTCTGAC
GCTACTCCTGTTGATAGATCCAGTAATGACCTCAGAACTCCATCTGGATTTGTTCAGAACGCTCGGTTGC
CGCCGGGCGTTTTTTATTGGTGAGAATCCAGGGGTCCCCAATAATTACGATTTACGTATTTAAATGAACC
TTGACCGAACGCAGCGGTGGTAACGGCGCAGTGGC
